>Addgene plasmid #185603 | pLKO-perox-mCer | addgene full sequence | sequence record 364221 | Addgene NGS Result
GATCAGTTGGGTGCACGAGTGGGTTACATCGAACTGGATCTCAACAGCGGTAAGATCCTTGAGAGTTTTC
GCCCCGAAGAACGTTTTCCAATGATGAGCACTTTTAAAGTTCTGCTATGTGGCGCGGTATTATCCCGTAT
TGACGCCGGGCAAGAGCAACTCGGTCGCCGCATACACTATTCTCAGAATGACTTGGTTGAGTACTCACCA
GTCACAGAAAAGCATCTTACGGATGGCATGACAGTAAGAGAATTATGCAGTGCTGCCATAACCATGAGTG
ATAACACTGCGGCCAACTTACTTCTGACAACGATCGGAGGACCGAAGGAGCTAACCGCTTTTTTGCACAA
CATGGGGGATCATGTAACTCGCCTTGATCGTTGGGAACCGGAGCTGAATGAAGCCATACCAAACGACGAG
CGTGACACCACGATGCCTGTAGCAATGGCAACAACGTTGCGCAAACTATTAACTGGCGAACTACTTACTC
TAGCTTCCCGGCAACAATTAATAGACTGGATGGAGGCGGATAAAGTTGCAGGACCACTTCTGCGCTCGGC
CCTTCCGGCTGGCTGGTTTATTGCTGATAAATCTGGAGCCGGTGAGCGTGGGTCTCGCGGTATCATTGCA
GCACTGGGGCCAGATGGTAAGCCCTCCCGTATCGTAGTTATCTACACGACGGGGAGTCAGGCAACTATGG
ATGAACGAAATAGACAGATCGCTGAGATAGGTGCCTCACTGATTAAGCATTGGTAACTGTCAGACCAAGT
TTACTCATATATACTTTAGATTGATTTAAAACTTCATTTTTAATTTAAAAGGATCTAGGTGAAGATCCTT
TTTGATAATCTCATGACCAAAATCCCTTAACGTGAGTTTTCGTTCCACTGAGCGTCAGACCCCGTAGAAA
AGATCAAAGGATCTTCTTGAGATCCTTTTTTTCTGCGCGTAATCTGCTGCTTGCAAACAAAAAAACCACC
GCTACCAGCGGTGGTTTGTTTGCCGGATCAAGAGCTACCAACTCTTTTTCCGAAGGTAACTGGCTTCAGC
AGAGCGCAGATACCAAATACTGTTCTTCTAGTGTAGCCGTAGTTAGGCCACCACTTCAAGAACTCTGTAG
CACCGCCTACATACCTCGCTCTGCTAATCCTGTTACCAGTGGCTGCTGCCAGTGGCGATAAGTCGTGTCT
TACCGGGTTGGACTCAAGACGATAGTTACCGGATAAGGCGCAGCGGTCGGGCTGAACGGGGGGTTCGTGC
ACACAGCCCAGCTTGGAGCGAACGACCTACACCGAACTGAGATACCTACAGCGTGAGCTATGAGAAAGCG
CCACGCTTCCCGAAGGGAGAAAGGCGGACAGGTATCCGGTAAGCGGCAGGGTCGGAACAGGAGAGCGCAC
GAGGGAGCTTCCAGGGGGAAACGCCTGGTATCTTTATAGTCCTGTCGGGTTTCGCCACCTCTGACTTGAG
CGTCGATTTTTGTGATGCTCGTCAGGGGGGCGGAGCCTATGGAAAAACGCCAGCAACGCGGCCTTTTTAC
GGTTCCTGGCCTTTTGCTGGCCTTTTGCTCACATGTTCTTTCCTGCGTTATCCCCTGATTCTGTGGATAA
CCGTATTACCGCCTTTGAGTGAGCTGATACCGCTCGCCGCAGCCGAACGACCGAGCGCAGCGAGTCAGTG
AGCGAGGAAGCGGAAGAGCGCCCAATACGCAAACCGCCTCTCCCCGCGCGTTGGCCGATTCATTAATGCA
GCTGGCACGACAGGTTTCCCGACTGGAAAGCGGGCAGTGAGCGCAACGCAATTAATGTGAGTTAGCTCAC
TCATTAGGCACCCCAGGCTTTACACTTTATGCTTCCGGCTCGTATGTTGTGTGGAATTGTGAGCGGATAA
CAATTTCACACAGGAAACAGCTATGACCATGATTACGCCAAGCGCGCAATTAACCCTCACTAAAGGGAAC
AAAAGCTGGAGCTGCAAGCTTAATGTAGTCTTATGCAATACTCTTGTAGTCTTGCAACATGGTAACGATG
AGTTAGCAACATGCCTTACAAGGAGAGAAAAAGCACCGTGCATGCCGATTGGTGGAAGTAAGGTGGTACG
ATCGTGCCTTATTAGGAAGGCAACAGACGGGTCTGACATGGATTGGACGAACCACTGAATTGCCGCATTG
CAGAGATATTGTATTTAAGTGCCTAGCTCGATACATAAACGGGTCTCTCTGGTTAGACCAGATCTGAGCC
TGGGAGCTCTCTGGCTAACTAGGGAACCCACTGCTTAAGCCTCAATAAAGCTTGCCTTGAGTGCTTCAAG
TAGTGTGTGCCCGTCTGTTGTGTGACTCTGGTAACTAGAGATCCCTCAGACCCTTTTAGTCAGTGTGGAA
AATCTCTAGCAGTGGCGCCCGAACAGGGACTTGAAAGCGAAAGGGAAACCAGAGGAGCTCTCTCGACGCA
GGACTCGGCTTGCTGAAGCGCGCACGGCAAGAGGCGAGGGGCGGCGACTGGTGAGTACGCCAAAAATTTT
GACTAGCGGAGGCTAGAAGGAGAGAGATGGGTGCGAGAGCGTCAGTATTAAGCGGGGGAGAATTAGATCG
CGATGGGAAAAAATTCGGTTAAGGCCAGGGGGAAAGAAAAAATATAAATTAAAACATATAGTATGGGCAA
GCAGGGAGCTAGAACGATTCGCAGTTAATCCTGGCCTGTTAGAAACATCAGAAGGCTGTAGACAAATACT
GGGACAGCTACAACCATCCCTTCAGACAGGATCAGAAGAACTTAGATCATTATATAATACAGTAGCAACC
CTCTATTGTGTGCATCAAAGGATAGAGATAAAAGACACCAAGGAAGCTTTAGACAAGATAGAGGAAGAGC
AAAACAAAAGTAAGACCACCGCACAGCAAGCGGCCGCTGATCTTCAGACCTGGAGGAGGAGATATGAGGG
ACAATTGGAGAAGTGAATTATATAAATATAAAGTAGTAAAAATTGAACCATTAGGAGTAGCACCCACCAA
GGCAAAGAGAAGAGTGGTGCAGAGAGAAAAAAGAGCAGTGGGAATAGGAGCTTTGTTCCTTGGGTTCTTG
GGAGCAGCAGGAAGCACTATGGGCGCAGCGTCAATGACGCTGACGGTACAGGCCAGACAATTATTGTCTG
GTATAGTGCAGCAGCAGAACAATTTGCTGAGGGCTATTGAGGCGCAACAGCATCTGTTGCAACTCACAGT
CTGGGGCATCAAGCAGCTCCAGGCAAGAATCCTGGCTGTGGAAAGATACCTAAAGGATCAACAGCTCCTG
GGGATTTGGGGTTGCTCTGGAAAACTCATTTGCACCACTGCTGTGCCTTGGAATGCTAGTTGGAGTAATA
AATCTCTGGAACAGATTTGGAATCACACGACCTGGATGGAGTGGGACAGAGAAATTAACAATTACACAAG
CTTAATACACTCCTTAATTGAAGAATCGCAAAACCAGCAAGAAAAGAATGAACAAGAATTATTGGAATTA
GATAAATGGGCAAGTTTGTGGAATTGGTTTAACATAACAAATTGGCTGTGGTATATAAAATTATTCATAA
TGATAGTAGGAGGCTTGGTAGGTTTAAGAATAGTTTTTGCTGTACTTTCTATAGTGAATAGAGTTAGGCA
GGGATATTCACCATTATCGTTTCAGACCCACCTCCCAACCCCGAGGGGACCCGACAGGCCCGAAGGAATA
GAAGAAGAAGGTGGAGAGAGAGACAGAGACAGATCCATTCGATTAGTGAACGGATCTCGACGGTATCGAT
CACGAGACTAGCCTCGAGCGGCCGCCCCCTTCACCGAGGGCCTATTTCCCATGATTCCTTCATATTTGCA
TATACGATACAAGGCTGTTAGAGAGATAATTGGAATTAATTTGACTGTAAACACAAAGATATTAGTACAA
AATACGTGACGTAGAAAGTAATAATTTCTTGGGTAGTTTGCAGTTTTAAAATTATGTTTTAAAATGGACT
ATCATATGCTTACCGTAACTTGAAAGTATTTCGATTTCTTGGCTTTATATATCTTGTGGAAAGGACGAAA
CACCGGTCCGCAGGTATGCACGCGTGAATTCTCGACCTCGAGACAAATGGCAGTATTCATCCACAATTTT
AAAAGAAAAGGGGGGATTGGGGGGTACAGTGCAGGGGAAAGAATAGTAGACATAATAGCAACAGACATAC
AAACTAAAGAATTACAAAAACAAATTACAAAAATTCAAAATTTTCGGGTTTATTACAGGGACAGCAGAGA
TCCACTTTGGCCGCGGCTCGAGGGGGTTGGGGTTGCGCCTTTTCCAAGGCAGCCCTGGGTTTGCGCAGGG
ACGCGGCTGCTCTGGGCGTGGTTCCGGGAAACGCAGCGGCGCCGACCCTGGGTCTCGCACATTCTTCACG
TCCGTTCGCAGCGTCACCCGGATCTTCGCCGCTACCCTTGTGGGCCCCCCGGCGACGCTTCCTGCTCCGC
CCCTAAGTCGGGAAGGTTCCTTGCGGTTCGCGGCGTGCCGGACGTGACAAACGGAAGCCGCACGTCTCAC
TAGTACCCTCGCAGACGGACAGCGCCAGGGAGCAATGGCAGCGCGCCGACCGCGATGGGCTGTGGCCAAT
AGCGGCTGCTCAGCAGGGCGCGCCGAGAGCAGCGGCCGGGAAGGGGCGGTGCGGGAGGCGGGGTGTGGGG
CGGTAGTGTGGGCCCTGTTCCTGCCCGCGCGGTGTTCCGCATTCTGCAAGCCTCCGGAGCGCACGTCGGC
AGTCGGCTCCCTCGTTGACCGAATCACCGACCTCTCTCCCCAGGGGGATCCGACGTCACCGGAGCTTACC
ATGGTGAGCAAGGGCGAGGAGCTGTTCACCGGGGTGGTGCCCATCCTGGTCGAGCTGGACGGCGACGTAA
ACGGCCACAAGTTCAGCGTGTCCGGCGAGGGCGAGGGCGATGCCACCTACGGCAAGCTGACCCTGAAGTT
CATCTGCACCACCGGCAAGCTGCCCGTGCCCTGGCCCACCCTCGTGACCACCCTGAGCTGGGGCGTGCAG
TGCTTCGCCCGCTACCCCGACCACATGAAGCAGCACGACTTCTTCAAGTCCGCCATGCCCGAAGGCTACG
TCCAGGAGCGCACCATCTTCTTCAAGGACGACGGCAACTACAAGACCCGCGCCGAGGTGAAGTTCGAGGG
CGACACCCTGGTGAACCGCATCGAGCTGAAGGGCATCGACTTCAAGGAGGACGGCAACATCCTGGGGCAC
AAGCTGGAGTACAACGCCATCCACGGCAACGTCTATATCACCGCCGACAAGCAGAAGAACGGCATCAAGG
CCAACTTCGGCCTCAACTGCAACATCGAGGACGGCAGCGTGCAGCTCGCCGACCACTACCAGCAGAACAC
CCCCATCGGCGACGGCCCCGTGCTGCTGCCCGACAACCACTACCTGAGCACCCAGTCCAAGCTGAGCAAA
GACCCCAACGAGAAGCGCGATCACATGGTCCTGCTGGAGTTCGTGACCGCCGCCGGGATCACTCTCGGCA
TGGACGAGCTGTACAAGTCCAAGCTGTAACGTACGGATATCTGTACAAGTAACGCCCGCCCCACGACCCG
CAGCGCCCGACCGAAAGGAGCGCACGACCCCATGCATCGGTACCTTTAAGACCAATGACTTACAAGGCAG
CTGTAGATCTTAGCCACTTTTTAAAAGAAAAGGGGGGACTGGAAGGGCTAATTCACTCCCAACGAAGACA
AGATCTGCTTTTTGCTTGTACTGGGTCTCTCTGGTTAGACCAGATCTGAGCCTGGGAGCTCTCTGGCTAA
CTAGGGAACCCACTGCTTAAGCCTCAATAAAGCTTGCCTTGAGTGCTTCAAGTAGTGTGTGCCCGTCTGT
TGTGTGACTCTGGTAACTAGAGATCCCTCAGACCCTTTTAGTCAGTGTGGAAAATCTCTAGCAGTAGTAG
TTCATGTCATCTTATTATTCAGTATTTATAACTTGCAAAGAAATGAATATCAGAGAGTGAGAGGAACTTG
TTTATTGCAGCTTATAATGGTTACAAATAAAGCAATAGCATCACAAATTTCACAAATAAAGCATTTTTTT
CACTGCATTCTAGTTGTGGTTTGTCCAAACTCATCAATGTATCTTATCATGTCTGGCTCTAGCTATCCCG
CCCCTAACTCCGCCCATCCCGCCCCTAACTCCGCCCAGTTCCGCCCATTCTCCGCCCCATGGCTGACTAA
TTTTTTTTATTTATGCAGAGGCCGAGGCCGCCTCGGCCTCTGAGCTATTCCAGAAGTAGTGAGGAGGCTT
TTTTGGAGGCCTAGGGACGTACCCAATTCGCCCTATAGTGAGTCGTATTACGCGCGCTCACTGGCCGTCG
TTTTACAACGTCGTGACTGGGAAAACCCTGGCGTTACCCAACTTAATCGCCTTGCAGCACATCCCCCTTT
CGCCAGCTGGCGTAATAGCGAAGAGGCCCGCACCGATCGCCCTTCCCAACAGTTGCGCAGCCTGAATGGC
GAATGGG
[124 nt withheld, positions 6518-6641]
C
[91 nt withheld, positions 6643-6733]
A
[49 nt withheld, positions 6735-6783]
CCTTTGACGTTGGAGTCCACGTTCTTT
[37 nt withheld, positions 6811-6847]
ACCCTATCTCGGTCTATTCTTTTGATTTATAAGGGATTTTGCCGATTTCGGCCTATTGGTTAAAAAATGA
GCTGATTTAACAAAAATTTAACGCGAATTTTAACAAAATATTAACGCTTACAATTTAGGTGGCACTTTTC
GGGGAAATGTGCGCGGAACCCCTATTTGTTTATTTTTCTAAATACATTCAAATATGTATCCGCTCATGAG
ACAATAACCCTGATAAATGCTTCAATAATATTGAAAAAGGAAGAGTATGAGTATTCAACATTTCCGTGTC
GCCCTTATTCCCTTTTTTGCGGCATTTTGCCTTCCTGTTTTTGCTCACCCAGAAACGCTGGTGAAAGTAA
AAGATGCTGAA
Features (pLannotate 1.2.2; 25 found; start..end, strand, type, name):
    927..1515    +  rep_origin     ori: high-copy-number ColE1/pMB1/pBR322/pUC origin of replication
   1698..1790    +  CDS            lacI (fragment): lac repressor; lacI; The lac repressor binds to the lac operator to inhibit transcription in E. coli. This inhibition can be relieved by adding lactose or isopropyl-β-D-thiogalactopyranoside (IPTG).
   1803..1824    +  protein_bind   CAP binding site: CAP binding activates transcription in the presence of cAMP. E. coli catabolite activator protein
   1839..1869    +  promoter       lac promoter: promoter for the E. coli lac operon
   1877..1893    +  protein_bind   lac operator: The lac repressor binds to the lac operator to inhibit transcription in E. coli. This inhibition can be relieved by adding lactose or isopropyl-β-D-thiogalactopyranoside (IPTG). lac repressor encoded by lacI
   1938..1956    +  promoter       T3 promoter: promoter for bacteriophage T3 RNA polymerase
   1984..2210    +  promoter       RSV promoter: Rous sarcoma virus enhancer/promoter
   2211..2391    +  LTR            5' LTR (truncated): truncated 5' long terminal repeat (LTR) from HIV-1
   2438..2563    +  misc_feature   HIV-1 Ψ: packaging signal of human immunodeficiency virus type 1
   2547..2910    +  CDS            HIV-1 gag (fragment): gag protein from human immunodeficiency virus 1; gag
   3056..3289    +  misc_feature   RRE: The Rev response element (RRE) of HIV-1 allows for Rev-dependent mRNA export from the nucleus to the cytoplasm.
   3666..3766    +  CDS            Rev (fragment): human immunodeficiency virus 1 (HIV-1) Rev protein; rev; enhances nuclear export of unspliced and incompletely spliced viral mRNAs
   3816..4056    +  promoter       U6 promoter: RNA polymerase III promoter for human U6 snRNA
   4127..4244    +  misc_feature   cPPT/CTS: central polypurine tract and central termination sequence of HIV-1
   4293..4803    +  promoter       hPGK promoter: human phosphoglycerate kinase 1 promoter
   4831..5547    +  CDS            mCerulean3: mCerulean3 is a basic (constitutively fluorescent) cyan fluorescent protein published in 2011, derived from Aequorea victoria. It is reported to be a somewhat slowly-maturing monomer with very low acid sensitivity.
   5625..5708    +  CDS            nef (fragment): NEF_HV1Z2 - Experimental evidence at protein level: Swiss-Prot protein existence level 1. Extracellular Nef protein targets CD4(+) T-lymphocytes for apoptosis by interacting with CXCR4 surface receptors. From Human immunodeficiency virus type 1 group M subtype D (isolate Z2/CDC-Z34) (HIV-1).
   5710..5943    +  LTR            3' LTR (ΔU3): self-inactivating 3' long terminal repeat (LTR) from HIV-1
   6015..6136    +  polyA_signal   SV40 poly(A) signal: SV40 polyadenylation signal
   6176..6311    +  rep_origin     SV40 ori: SV40 origin of replication
   6332..6350    -  promoter       T7 promoter: promoter for bacteriophage T7 RNA polymerase
   6358..6513    +  CDS            lacZα (fragment): LacZα fragment of β-galactosidase; lacZ fragment
   6518..6946    +  rep_origin     f1 ori (sequence partly withheld): f1 bacteriophage origin of replication; arrow indicates direction of (+) strand synthesis
   6999..7103    +  promoter       AmpR promoter: bla
   7104..756     +  CDS            AmpR (across the origin): β-lactamase; bla; confers resistance to ampicillin, carbenicillin, and related antibiotics
