[The description below was written by a language model from this plasmid's Addgene catalogue record and pLannotate feature annotations shown in this document.]
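Description:
pLKO-perox-mCer is a third-generation-style, self-inactivating HIV-1 lentiviral transfer plasmid built on the pLKO-MCS backbone for expressing a peroxisome-targeted cyan fluorescent protein in mammalian cells. In bacteria it is maintained through a high-copy ColE1/pUC-type origin and selected with ampicillin via the β-lactamase gene. An f1 origin, an SV40 origin and remnants of a lac/lacZα cloning region with flanking T3 and T7 promoters are carried over from the backbone.

The viral portion begins with an RSV enhancer/promoter fused to a truncated 5' LTR, which drives Tat-independent transcription of the genomic RNA in packaging cells. This is followed by the Ψ packaging signal (extending into a gag fragment), the Rev response element for nuclear export of unspliced RNA, and the cPPT/CTS, which aids nuclear import of the reverse-transcribed genome. The 3' LTR carries the ΔU3 deletion, so the integrated provirus lacks LTR promoter activity, and an SV40 polyadenylation signal lies downstream. A human U6 promoter, inherited from the pLKO shRNA design, is present upstream of the cPPT, but no hairpin is annotated or described. The payload is a human PGK promoter driving a coding sequence annotated as mCerulean3. The catalogue entry describes it as synthetic mCerulean targeted to peroxisomes, but the targeting signal itself is not annotated and its nature is not stated. No mammalian drug-selection marker is annotated, so transduced cells would be identified by cyan fluorescence.

The construct serves to label peroxisomes for live imaging, and the associated work concerns genetic modification of primary human myeloid cells to study migration, activation and organelle dynamics.
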