Addgene plasmid #185603: pLKO-perox-mCer
Purpose: Lentiviral construct for expression of mCerulean targeted to peroxisomes
Depositing lab: Jarrod Johnson. Depositing organization: University of Utah. Publication: Genetic Modification of Primary Human Myeloid Cells to Study Cell Migration, Activation, and Organelle Dynamics. Greiner D, Scott TM, Olson GS, Aderem A, Roh-Johnson M, Johnson JS. Curr Protoc. 2022 Aug;2(8):e514. doi: 10.1002/cpz1.514. PubMed 36018279.
Backbone
  Vector backbone: pLKO-MCS
  Vector type: Mammalian Expression, Lentiviral
Growth in bacteria
  Bacterial resistance: Ampicillin, 100 μg/mL
  Growth temperature: 37°C
  Growth strain: NEB Stable
  Copy number: Unknown
Gene/Insert
  Gene/Insert name: perox-mCer (alt name: mCerulean targeted to peroxisomes)
  Species: Synthetic
  Cloning method: Restriction Enzyme; 5′ cloning site unknown (unknown if destroyed)
Terms and licenses: Academic/Nonprofit Terms; Industry Terms: Not Available to Industry
How to cite: pLKO-perox-mCer was a gift from Jarrod Johnson (Addgene plasmid # 185603 ; http://n2t.net/addgene:185603 ; RRID:Addgene_185603)
